Addgene plasmid #54772: Citrine-pBAD
Purpose: (Empty Backbone) Localization: Protein Expression Vector , Excitation: 516, Emission: 529
Depositing lab: Robert Campbell & Michael Davidson & Oliver Griesbeck & Roger Tsien. Depositing organization: Florida State University, Tallahassee. Publication: Reducing the environmental sensitivity of yellow fluorescent protein. Mechanism and applications. Griesbeck O, Baird GS, Campbell RE, Zacharias DA, Tsien RY. J Biol Chem. 2001 Aug 3;276(31):29188-94. Epub 2001 May 31. 10.1074/jbc.M102815200 PubMed 11387331.
Backbone
  Vector backbone: Citrine-pBAD
  Backbone size (bp): 4800
  Vector type: Bacterial Expression
  Tag / fusion protein: Citrine (C terminal on insert); 6xHis (N terminal on insert)
Growth in bacteria
  Bacterial resistance: Ampicillin, 100 μg/mL
  Growth temperature: 37°C
  Growth strain: DH5alpha
  Copy number: High Copy
Gene/Insert
  Gene/Insert name: None
  Tag / fusion protein: Citrine (C terminal on insert); 6xHis (N terminal on insert)
Resource information
  A portion of this plasmid was derived from a plasmid made by: R.E. Campbell, R.Y. Tsien, O. Griesbeck; PMID 11387331
Terms and licenses: Academic/Nonprofit Terms; Industry Terms
Depositor comments: Contains 6x-Histidine tag for protein purification. Excitation = 516; Emission = 529
How to cite: Citrine-pBAD was a gift from Robert Campbell & Michael Davidson & Oliver Griesbeck & Roger Tsien (Addgene plasmid # 54772 ; http://n2t.net/addgene:54772 ; RRID:Addgene_54772)
