[The description below was written by a language model from this plasmid's Addgene catalogue record.]
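Description:
Citrine-pBAD is a bacterial expression plasmid of about 4.8 kb, catalogued as an empty backbone with no separate gene insert. Its payload is the coding sequence for Citrine, a yellow fluorescent protein variant developed to be less sensitive to environmental conditions than earlier YFPs, recorded here with an excitation peak at 516 nm and emission at 529 nm. The plasmid is maintained in standard E. coli cloning strains as a high-copy vector and is selected with ampicillin. No feature table accompanies the record, so the origin of replication, the promoter and other regulatory elements are not explicitly listed. The name indicates a pBAD-type vector, a family in which expression is normally driven by the arabinose-inducible araBAD promoter under AraC control, but this is inferred from the name and is not stated in the record.

The tag annotations place a 6xHis tag at the N terminus and Citrine at the C-terminal side, so the expressed product is a His-tagged fluorescent protein. The depositor notes that the histidine tag is there for protein purification, which in practice means immobilised metal affinity chromatography. The record classifies the construct as a protein expression vector, so its use is producing recombinant Citrine in bacteria, for example for purification and for spectral or biochemical characterisation of the fluorophore. Because it is listed as a backbone, it could also in principle serve as a starting point for building His-tagged Citrine fusions, although the record does not describe any cloning sites for this.
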