>Addgene plasmid #54772 | Citrine-pBAD | addgene partial sequence | sequence record 93469 | pBAD-F 5'-ATGCCATAGCATTTTTATCC-3'
CTCTACTGTTTCTCCATACCCGTTTTTTTGGGCTAGAAATAATTTTGTTTAACTTTAAGAAGGAGATATA
CATATGCGGGGTTCTCATCATCATCATCATCATGGTATGGCTAGCATGACTGGTGGACAGCAAATGGGTC
GGGATCTGTACGAGAACCTGTACTTCCAGGGCTCGAGCATGGTGAGCAAGGGCGAGGAGCTGTTCACCGG
GGTGGTGCCCATCCTGGTCGAGCTGGACGGCGACGTAAACGGCCACAAGTTCAGCGTGTCCGGCGAGGGC
GAGGGCGATGCCACCTACGGCAAGCTGACCCTGAAGTTCATCTGCACCACCGGCAAGCTGCCCGTGCCCT
GGCCCACCCTCGTGACCACCTTCGGCTACGGCCTGATGTGCTTCGCCCGCTACCCCGACCACATGAAGCA
GCACGACTTCTTCAAGTCCGCCATGCCCGAAGGCTACGTCCAGGAGCGCACCATCTTCTTCAAGGACGAC
GGCAACTACAAGACCCGCGCCGAGGTGAAGTTCGAGGGCGACACCCTGGTGAACCGCATCGAGCTGAAGG
GCATCGACTTCAAGGAGGACGGCAACATCCTGGGGCACAAGCTGGAGTACAACTACAACAGCCACAACGT
CTATATCATGGCCGACAAGCAGAAGAACGGCATCAAGGTGAACTTCAAGATCCGCCACAACATCGAGGAC
GGCAGCGTGCAGCTCGCCGACCACTACCAGCAGAACACCCCCATCGGCGACGGCC
