>Addgene plasmid #54772 | Citrine-pBAD | addgene partial sequence | sequence record 94293 | pBAD-R 5'-GATTTAATCTGTATCAGG-3'
AGCTTCGAATTCTTACTTGTACAGCTCGTCCATGCCGAGAGTGATCCCGGCGGCGGTCACGAACTCCAGC
AGGACCATGTGATCGCGCTTCTCGTTGGGGTCTTTGCTCAGGGCGGACTGGTAGCTCAGGTAGTGGTTGT
CGGGCAGCAGCACGGGGCCGTCGCCGATGGGGGTGTTCTGCTGGTAGTGGTCGGCGAGCTGCACGCTGCC
GTCCTCGATGTTGTGGCGGATCTTGAAGTTCACCTTGATGCCGTTCTTCTGCTTGTCGGCCATGATATAG
ACGTTGTGGCTGTTGTAGTTGTACTCCAGCTTGTGCCCCAGGATGTTGCCGTCCTCCTTGAAGTCGATGC
CCTTCAGCTCGATGCGGTTCACCAGGGTGTCGCCCTCGAACTTCACCTCGGCGCGGGTCTTGTAGTTGCC
GTCGTCCTTGAAGAAGATGGTGCGCTCCTGGACGTAGCCTTCGGGCATGGCGGACTTGAAGAAGTCGTGC
TGCTTCATGTGGTCGGGGTAGCGGGCGAAGCACATCAGGCCGTAGCCGAAGGTGGTCACGAGGGTGGGCC
AGGGCACGGGCAGCTTGCCGGTGGTGCAGATGAACTTCAGGGTCAGCTTGCCGTAGGTGGCATCGCCCTC
GCCCTCGCCGGACACGCTGAACTTGTGGCCGTTTACGTCGCCGTCCAGCTCGACCAGGATGGGCACCACC
CCGGTGAACAGCTCCTCGCCCTTGCTCACCATGCTCGAGCCCTGGAAGTACAGGTTCTCGTACAGATCCC
GACCCATTTGCTGTCCACCAGTCATGCTAGCCATACCATGATGATGATGATGATGAGAACC
